Addgene plasmid #48197: pcDNA5/FRT-Flag-NRBP1
Purpose: Expressed flag-tagged NRBP1 (nuclear receptor binding protein 1)
Depositing lab: Joan Conaway & Ronald Conaway. Depositing organization: Stowers Institute for Medical Research. Publication: Characterization of Cullin-box sequences that direct recruitment of Cul2-Rbx1 and Cul5-Rbx2 modules to Elongin BC-based ubiquitin ligases. Mahrour N, Redwine WB, Florens L, Swanson SK, Martin-Brown S, Bradford WD, Staehling-Hampton K, Washburn MP, Conaway RC, Conaway JW. J Biol Chem. 2008 Mar 21;283(12):8005-13. Epub 2008 Jan 10. 10.1074/jbc.M706987200 PubMed 18187417.
Backbone
  Vector backbone: pcDNA5/FRT
  Backbone manufacturer: invitrogen
  Backbone size w/o insert (bp): 5100
  Vector type: Mammalian Expression
  Selectable markers: Hygromycin
Growth in bacteria
  Bacterial resistance: Ampicillin, 100 μg/mL
  Growth temperature: 37°C
  Growth strain: DH5alpha
  Copy number: High Copy
Gene/Insert
  Gene/Insert name: NRBP1 (alt name: nuclear receptor binding protein 1)
  Species: H. sapiens (human)
  Entrez Gene: NRBP1 (a.k.a. BCON3, MADM, MUDPNP, NRBP)
  Tag / fusion protein: Flag (N terminal on backbone)
  Cloning method: Restriction Enzyme; 5′ cloning site unknown (unknown if destroyed); 3′ cloning site unknown (unknown if destroyed)
  Sequencing primers: 5′ T7; 3′ BGH reverse
Terms and licenses: Academic/Nonprofit Terms; Industry Terms: Not Available to Industry
How to cite: pcDNA5/FRT-Flag-NRBP1 was a gift from Joan Conaway & Ronald Conaway (Addgene plasmid # 48197 ; http://n2t.net/addgene:48197 ; RRID:Addgene_48197)
