[The description below was written by a language model from this plasmid's Addgene catalogue record.]
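Description:
pcDNA5/FRT-Flag-NRBP1 is a mammalian expression plasmid built on the commercial pcDNA5/FRT backbone (about 5.1 kb without insert) and carrying the human NRBP1 gene, which encodes nuclear receptor binding protein 1 (also known as MADM, BCON3, MUDPNP or NRBP). The coding sequence is fused to an N-terminal Flag epitope, recorded as residing on the backbone, so the protein can be detected or immunopurified with anti-Flag reagents. The insert was introduced by restriction cloning, but the sites used are not recorded. No feature table is provided, and the record does not name the promoter. The listed sequencing primers (T7 forward and BGH reverse) fit the standard pcDNA5/FRT layout, in which a CMV promoter drives the insert, a T7 priming site lies upstream of the cloning region, and a bovine growth hormone polyadenylation signal lies downstream.

In bacteria the plasmid is maintained at high copy number under ampicillin selection. In mammalian cells the selectable marker is hygromycin. In the standard pcDNA5/FRT design, an FRT site precedes a hygromycin resistance gene that lacks its own promoter and start codon. Flp recombinase-mediated integration into a host cell line carrying a genomic FRT site activates resistance and places the expression cassette as a single copy at a defined locus, which allows isogenic stable lines to be generated. The plasmid can also be used for transient transfection.

The stated purpose is expression of Flag-tagged NRBP1. The associated publication concerns Cullin-box sequences that recruit Cul2-Rbx1 and Cul5-Rbx2 modules to Elongin BC-based ubiquitin ligases, which suggests the tagged protein was used to examine NRBP1's association with such complexes.
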