>Addgene plasmid #48197 | pcDNA5/FRT-Flag-NRBP1 | depositor partial sequence | sequence record 73463 | BGH reverse read
CGGGACTCTAGACTCGACGCGGCCGCCTAAGAGGAGACGGTGACAGCGGCTGAGTTGAGGGTACTGTTCC
TGGCAAAATTGAACTTGTTCAAGGTCTCTTCTAGCAGAGAAGTCAACCGGCTCTGGTCAGCCTCACTAAT
GAAGCCCAGCTGCACCAGCTCAGCCGCCAACTCGGGGATATTCTCATTTGGCATCAGGTCACAGCTCAGG
TGCCGGTTCAGTTTGTCCTCCAACTTCAGCAGAAGTGTCAGGTGGTGTTTGACTCCCTCCTCCACCGACT
CAATGTTGCACTGCATCAGCACCACCTTGCGAGTCTCCACCTCAGCTGGTTCAGGTGTCGGAGTCTTGAC
AGAGGGGGGCACGACAGGTGATGTCACCTCCTCCTGCTGTGGCTGCTGGGGCCGAGGCAGCCCAAAGGCT
GTCAGAGGATAGATCCCATTCCTGACATCTTCAAGGAATTTATCTAATTCCAGAGCTGGTGACTGAGAGT
ACAAAGTCTGAACTGGTTCTCTTCCTGGTCCTGCAGGGATTTCAGCCAGTACGGCACTAGTATCCATGTT
TTTGGTGATCTCCTCTAGAGCGTTCTCTGGGATCATGTGTTGGTGTCCCACAATGCAGTGGGCCGCAAGG
AGTTTGAGCGAGGGCACTTCAAACAATGCTGGGTGGAACAGAAGTTCTCTGGCTGTTGGTCTGCGAGCAG
GCTCAGACTGCAGGCACTTTTGAATGAACTCCCTCTGTAATGGGTCTTCTAGAAGCTGGATGGCACTGCT
GATGGCTTCCTGTGGCACATATGAGGACTCTCCATTGCCCTGAATCTCCAGCACTGCCATCTCCAGTGCA
CACATGCCAAAGGAGTAGATGTCCACTGCTGTTGTCACATTAGTGACTTCTCCATACTCTGGTGCAAAGA
AGTGTAGATTCTTCTGCTCTTCTCGACAAGTCTTCACATGATTGTTGATAGTGTCAGGAGCCACAGAGCC
AATCTTGATGAGTCCGTTGTGCTGGATGAAGATGGTGTCACAGGTCAGTTCCCATGATGATGGGGGGGTC
CCAGGAGTGCAGTAGCTTAGGCAGAGAGGATTTGTGTGCACCACGCTTCATGCTTTCATCATCGTCTGGG
GTTCTTTTGTCTCTCAGAATGCTCAGACTCCAGAATTCGAT
