>Addgene plasmid #48197 | pcDNA5/FRT-Flag-NRBP1 | addgene partial sequence | sequence record 75604 | CMV-F 5'-CGCAAATGGGCGGTAGGCGTG-3'
GCAGAGCTCTCTGGCTAACTAGAGAACCCACTGCTTACTGGCTTATCGAAATTAATACGACTCACTATAG
GGAGACCCAAGCTGGCTAGCATGGATTACAAGGATGACGACGATAAGCTCGAGATGTCGGAGGGGGAGTC
CCAGACAGTACTTAGCAGTGGCTCAGACCCAAAGGTAGAATCCTCATCTTCAGCTCCTGGCCTGACATCA
GTGTCACCTCCTGTGACCTCCACAACCTCAGCTGCTTCCCCAGAGGAAGAAGAAGAAAGTGAAGATGAGT
CTGAGATTTTGGAAGAGTCGCCCTGTGGGCGCTGGCAGAAGAGGCGAGAAGAGGTGAATCAACGGAATGT
ACCAGGTATTGACAGTGCATACCTGGCCATGGATACAGAGGAAGGTGTAGAGGTTGTGTGGAATGAGGTA
CAGTTCTCTGAACGCAAGAACTACAAGCTGCAGGAGGAAAAGGTTCGTGCTGTGTTTGATAATCTGATTC
AATTGGAGCATCTTAACATTGTTAAGTTTCACAAATATTGGGCTGACATTAAGGAGAACAAGGCCAGGGT
CATTTTTATCACAGAATACATGTCATCTGGGAGTCTGAAGCAATTTCTGAAGAAGACCAAAAAGAACCAC
AAGACGATGAATGAAAAGGCATGGAAGCGTTGGTGCACACAAATCCTCTCTGCCCTAAGCTACCTGCACT
CCTGTGACCCCCCCATCATCCATGGGAACCTGACCTGTGACACCATCTTCATCCAGCACAACGGACTCAT
CAAGATTGGCTCTGTGGCTCCTGACACTATCAACAATCATGTGAAGACTTGTCGAGAAGAGCAGAAGAAT
CTACACTTCTTTGCACCAGA
